>Addgene plasmid #246394 | pUC19_PHF1_HTC3xF_BSD_donor | addgene full sequence | sequence record 489808 | Addgene NGS Result
TCGCGCGTTTCGGTGATGACGGTGAAAACCTCTGACACATGCAGCTCCCGGAGACGGTCACAGCTTGTCT
GTAAGCGGATGCCGGGAGCAGACAAGCCCGTCAGGGCGCGTCAGCGGGTGTTGGCGGGTGTCGGGGCTGG
CTTAACTATGCGGCATCAGAGCAGATTGTACTGAGAGTGCACCATATGCGGTGTGAAATACCGCACAGAT
GCGTAAGGAGAAAATACCGCATCAGGCGCCATTCGCCATTCAGGCTGCGCAACTGTTGGGAAGGGCGATC
GGTGCGGGCCTCTTCGCTATTACGCCAGCTGGCGAAAGGGGGATGTGCTGCAAGGCGATTAAGTTGGGTA
ACGCCAGGGTTTTCCCAGTCACGACGTTGTAAAACGACGGCCAGTGAATTCGAGCTCTGGAAGCTGGGAA
ACTAGCAACTAGGTTTGGGGTCGGGGGGAGGGCTGTTAGTTACCGAGAGGAGAGCCAGTCACTAGAGTTG
GAAGAGGACTCAAAAAGCTGGTGATGGGTGCCCAGTGGTTTCCTATCAAGGTGTCTCAGGGATTTGGAGA
TGGGGGCACAGATACTTCATTCTTGATGGCAAAATAGGCAAAGAAAATGGGGAGGCTGGCCGGGCCCGGT
GGCTCACGCCTGTAATCCCAGCACTTTGGGAAGCTGAGGTGGGTGGATCATGAGGTCAGGAGTTCGAGAC
CAGTTTGGCCAACATGGCCAACACCTCATCTCTACTAAAAATACAAAAATTAGCCAGGCATGGTGGCATG
CGCCTGTAATCCCACCTACTTGGGAGACTGAGGCAGGAGAATTGCCTGAACCCGGGAGGTGGAGGTTGCA
GTGAGCCAAGATTGTGCCACTGCACTCTGGCCTGGGCGACAGAGCAAAACTCCATCTCAGGAAAAAAAAA
AAAAAAGAAAAAGAAAATGGGGAAGGTTTCTCAGCATTCATAACCTTCTCCTCCCCATTTCTTTTCTGGC
TAGGCCCCCCCAGGATGCAATGGCGCAGCCCCCCCGGCTGAGCCGCTCTGGTGCCTCCTCACTTTGGGAC
CCAGCTTCTCCTGCTCCCACCTCTGGCCCCAGGCCTCGGCTTTGGGAGGGTCAAGATGTGCTGGCCAGAT
GGACTGATGGGCTGCTATACTTGGGTACCATCAAAAAGGTGGACAGTGCTAGGGAGGTGTGTCTGGTCCA
GTTTGAGGATGATTCGCAGTTTCTGGTTCTATGGAAAGACATTAGCCCTGCTGCCCTCCCTGGAGAGGAA
CTCCTCTGTTGTGTCTGTCGCTCTGAGACTGTGGTCCCTGGGAACCGGCTGGTCAGCTGTGAGAAGTGTC
GCCATGCTTATCACCAGGACTGCCATGTTCCCAGGGCTCCAGCCCCTGGAGAGGGAGAGGGCACATCCTG
GGTATGCCGCCAGTGTGTCTTTGCGATCGCCACCAAGAGGGGAGGTGCCCTGAAGAAGGGCCCCTATGCC
CGGGCCATGCTGGGTATGAAGCTTTCTCTGCCATATGGACTGAAGGGGCTGGACTGGGATGCTGGACATC
TGAGCAACCGACAGCAGAGTTACTGTTACTGTGGTGGCCCTGGGGAGTGGAACCTGAAAATGCTGCAGTG
CCGGAGCTGCCTGCAGTGGTTCCATGAGGCCTGCACCCAGTGTCTGAGCAAGCCCCTCCTCTATGGGGAC
AGGTTCTATGAATTTGAATGCTGTGTGTGTCGCGGGGGCCCTGAGAAAGTCCGGAGACTACAGCTTCGCT
GGGTGGATGTGGCCCATCTTGTCCTGTATCACCTCAGTGTTTGCTGTAAGAAGAAATACTTTGATTTTGA
TCGTGAGATCCTCCCCTTCACTTCTGAGAATTGGGACAGTTTGCTCCTGGGGGAGCTTTCAGACACCCCC
AAAGGAGAACGTTCTTCCAAGCTCCTCTCTGCTCTTAACAGCCACAAGGACCGTTTCATTTCAGGGAGAG
AGATTAAGAAGAGGAAATGTTTGTTTGGTCTCCATGCTCGGATGCCTCCCCCTGTGGAGCCCCCTACTGG
AGATGGAGCACTCACCAGCTTCCCTTCAGGGCAGGGCCCTGGGGGAGGGGTCTCACGTCCCCTGGGGAAG
CGCCGGAGGCCGGAGCCAGAGCCCCTGAGGAGGAGGCAGAAGGGGAAAGTGGAGGAGCTGGGGCCACCCT
CAGCAGTGCGCAATCAGCCCGAGCCCCAGGAGCAGAGGGAGCGGGCTCATCTGCAGAGGGCACTGCAGGC
CTCAGTGTCTCCACCATCCCCCAGCCCTAACCAGAGTTACCAGGGCAGCAGCGGCTACAACTTCCGGCCC
ACAGATGCCCGCTGCCTGCCCAGCAGCCCCATCCGGATGTTTGCTTCCTTCCACCCTTCTGCCAGCACCG
CAGGGACCTCTGGGGACAGTGGACCCCCAGACAGGTCACCCCTGGAACTTCACATTGGTTTCCCCACAGA
CATCCCTAAAAGTGCCCCCCACTCGATGACTGCCTCATCTTCCTCAGTTTCATCCCCATCCCCAGGTCTT
CCTAGACGCTCAGCACCCCCTTCTCCCCTGTGCCGTAGTTTGTCTCCTGGGACTGGGGGAGGAGTCCGAG
GTGGGGTTGGTTACCTGTCCCGAGGGGACCCTGTCCGGGTCCTTGCTCGGAGAGTACGGCCTGATGGCTC
TGTGCAGTACCTGGTTGAGTGGGGAGGAGGGGGCATCTTCACCGGTGAGCCAACCACTGAGGATCTGTAC
TTTCAGAGCGATAACGCGATCGCAGAAATCGGTACTGGCTTTCCATTCGACCCCCATTATGTGGAAGTCC
TGGGCGAGCGCATGCACTACGTCGATGTTGGTCCGCGCGATGGCACCCCTGTGCTGTTCCTGCACGGTAA
CCCGACCTCCTCCTACGTGTGGCGCAACATCATCCCGCATGTTGCACCGACCCATCGCTGCATTGCTCCA
GACCTGATCGGTATGGGCAAATCCGACAAACCAGACCTGGGTTATTTCTTCGACGACCACGTCCGCTTCA
TGGATGCCTTCATCGAAGCCCTGGGTCTGGAAGAGGTCGTCCTGGTCATTCACGACTGGGGCTCCGCTCT
GGGTTTCCACTGGGCCAAGCGCAATCCAGAGCGCGTCAAAGGTATTGCATTTATGGAGTTCATCCGCCCT
ATCCCGACCTGGGACGAATGGCCAGAATTTGCCCGCGAGACCTTCCAGGCCTTCCGCACCACCGACGTCG
GCCGCAAGCTGATCATCGATCAGAACGTTTTTATCGAGGGTACGCTGCCGATGGGTGTCGTCCGCCCGCT
GACTGAAGTCGAGATGGACCATTACCGCGAGCCGTTCCTGAATCCTGTTGACCGCGAGCCACTGTGGCGC
TTCCCAAACGAGCTGCCAATCGCCGGTGAGCCAGCGAACATCGTCGCGCTGGTCGAAGAATACATGGACT
GGCTGCACCAGTCCCCTGTCCCGAAGCTGCTGTTCTGGGGCACCCCAGGCGTTCTGATCCCACCGGCCGA
AGCCGCTCGCCTGGCCAAAAGCCTGCCTAACTGCAAGGCTGTGGACATCGGCCCGGGTCTGAATCTGCTG
CAAGAAGACAACCCGGACCTGATCGGCAGCGAGATCGCGCGCTGGCTGTCGACGCTCGAGATTTCCGGCG
ACTACAAAGACCATGACGGTGATTATAAAGATCATGACATCGATTACAAGGATGACGATGACAAGTGAAC
GCGTACAGCCTGCCTCTGCCCAGCTCCCCATTCACACACACCGGCACTTTCATACCCTGACCTCTGACCT
CACCTACAGCTGGGATGTACCTGGAGAGATAGGGGGTAGTTCTCCCTACTGCCCAGGCTGGAATCCAAGA
GTGGGGAGTGGGGAAGAGGCCCTCTTCTCTACCCTCCTTCATGATTCCTGACCCCTCCCATCCTTCCCAT
TTCCTTTGATGTTATTTTGTTACAGCTTTTTAAATATTTTTTAAAATTATTTAACCCCTGGGGGCAGAGA
CTGAGGAGGGAGGATGATAAGGGATCCCGGACTCTGTATGATTGAAATAAAGAGAAATAAACAAAGGTAC
CAACTTGTTTATTGCAGCTTATAATGGTTACAAATAAAGCAATAGCATCACAAATTTCACAAATAAAGCA
TTTTTTTCACTGCATTCTAGTTGTGGTTTGTCCAAACTCATCAATGTATCTTAAACTTGTTTATTGCAGC
TTATAATGGTTACAAATAAAGCAATAGCATCACAAATTTCACAAATAAAGCATTTTTTTCACTGCATTCT
AGTTGTGGTTTGTCCAAACTCATCAATGTATCTTAAACTTGTTTATTGCAGCTTATAATGGTTACAAATA
AAGCAATAGCATCACAAATTTCACAAATAAAGCATTTTTTTCACTGCATTCTAGTTGTGGTTTGTCCAAA
CTCATCAATGTATCTTAGACTGTGCCTTCTAGTTGCCAGCCATCTGTTGTTTGCCCCTCCCCCGTGCCTT
CCTTGACCCTGGAAGGTGCCACTCCCACTGTCCTTTCCTAATAAAATGAGGAAATTGCATCGCATTGTCT
GAGTAGGTGTCATTCTATTCTGGGGGGTGGGGTGGGGCAGGACAGCAAGGGGGAGGATTGGGAAGAGAAT
AGCAGGCATGCGGCCGCGATATCATAACTTCGTATAATGTATGCTATACGAAGTTATGGGGTTGGGGTTG
CGCCTTTTCCAAGGCAGCCCTGGGTTTGCGCAGGGACGCGGCTGCTCTGGGCGTGGTTCCGGGAAACGCA
GCGGCGCCGACCCTGGGTCTCGCACATTCTTCACGTCCGTTCGCAGCGTCACCCGGATCTTCGCCGCTAC
CCTTGTGGGCCCCCCGGCGACGCTTCCTGCTCCGCCCCTAAGTCGGGAAGGTTCCTTGCGGTTCGCGGCG
TGCCGGACGTGACAAACGGAAGCCGCACGTCTCACTAGTACCCTCGCAGACGGACAGCGCCAGGGAGCAA
TGGCAGCGCGCCGACCGCGATGGGCTGTGGCCAATAGCGGCTGCTCAGCAGGGCGCGCCGAGAGCAGCGG
CCGGGAAGGGGCGGTGCGGGAGGCGGGGTGTGGGGCGGTAGTGTGGGCCCTGTTCCTGCCCGCGCGGTGT
TCCGCATTCTGCAAGCCTCCGGAGCGCACGTCGGCAGTCGGCTCCCTCGTTGACCGAATCACCGACCTCT
CTCCCCAGCAATTCACCATGGCCAAGCCTTTGTCTCAAGAAGAATCCACCCTCATTGAAAGAGCAACGGC
TACAATCAACAGCATCCCCATCTCTGAAGACTACAGCGTCGCCAGCGCAGCTCTCTCTAGCGACGGCCGC
ATCTTCACTGGTGTCAATGTATATCATTTTACTGGGGGACCTTGTGCAGAACTCGTGGTGCTGGGCACTG
CTGCTGCTGCGGCAGCTGGCAACCTGACTTGTATCGTCGCGATCGGAAATGAGAACAGGGGCATCTTGAG
CCCCTGCGGACGGTGCCGACAGGTGCTTCTCGATCTGCATCCTGGGATCAAAGCCATAGTGAAGGACAGT
GATGGACAGCCGACGGCAGTTGGGATTCGTGAATTGCTGCCCTCTGGTTATGTGTGGGAGGGCTAAGCTG
ACTCGAGTCTAGACCAATTGGTTTAAACCCTGCAGGCTGTGCCTTCTAGTTGCCAGCCATCTGTTGTTTG
CCCCTCCCCCGTGCCTTCCTTGACCCTGGAAGGTGCCACTCCCACTGTCCTTTCCTAATAAAATGAGGAA
ATTGCATCGCATTGTCTGAGTAGGTGTCATTCTATTCTGGGGGGTGGGGTGGGGCAGGACAGCAAGGGGG
AGGATTGGGAAGACAATAGCAGGCATGCTGGGGATGCGGTGGGCTCTATGGATAACTTCGTATAATGTAT
GCTATACGAAGTTATCCTAGGGTAAGACCTTCTACCTCTGACCTTCTTCCTAGTTCCCTTATCTAATTCT
GGTTCCCATTTCATCCTGTTTGCTCACCCATTCCAGGTGGACAGTGCTAGGGAGGTGTGTCTGGTCCAGT
TTGAGGATGATTCGCAGTTTCTGGTTCTATGGAAAGACATTAGCCCTGGTAAGACTCTAGAGACCTGAGA
TTGCACATCCCATGGAAAACAAACCTGGCCTAGAGGGGCAGAAAGAGACTTAAAGGCAGGCCCTGTGACA
CTGTGTTCTCTCACAGCTGCCCTCCCTGGAGAGGAACTCCTCTGTTGTGTCTGTCGCTCTGAGACTGTGG
TCCCTGGGAACCGGCTGGTCAGCTGTGAGAAGTGTCGCCATGGTGAGAGGGCAGGTCACCTGAATGGTCC
AGCTTGCTCTTCCCTCCAGGATGGTCTCTATATCACCTGTCCTGGCCTTAGTCCCCAAGCCACTGCTCTG
GCCAGGCTGCTTAGCCTTATCTTAGTCCTCATCCGCTTTCAGCCCAGGGAGAAGCAGCCATGGAAAGGGG
TGGTATAACCTTTGCAGGCAGAAGATGGTTTAAATGCATCCTTTTCTAACCATATGACCTCGGACAAGTC
CCTTAACCTCTAGGAGCCTCAGTTCCCTGACTTGTAAAATAAGGATAATGCACCCCCTCATCAAGACCAT
GGTCAGGGATTAAATGAGATGGGTAAAGACTATTCCTGTCCCAATACCAAGCACACACAGGTATGCAATA
AAAGCTTGGCGTAATCATGGTCATAGCTGTTTCCTGTGTGAAATTGTTATCCGCTCACAATTCCACACAA
CATACGAGCCGGAAGCATAAAGTGTAAAGCCTGGGGTGCCTAATGAGTGAGCTAACTCACATTAATTGCG
TTGCGCTCACTGCCCGCTTTCCAGTCGGGAAACCTGTCGTGCCAGCTGCATTAATGAATCGGCCAACGCG
CGGGGAGAGGCGGTTTGCGTATTGGGCGCTCTTCCGCTTCCTCGCTCACTGACTCGCTGCGCTCGGTCGT
TCGGCTGCGGCGAGCGGTATCAGCTCACTCAAAGGCGGTAATACGGTTATCCACAGAATCAGGGGATAAC
GCAGGAAAGAACATGTGAGCAAAAGGCCAGCAAAAGGCCAGGAACCGTAAAAAGGCCGCGTTGCTGGCGT
TTTTCCATAGGCTCCGCCCCCCTGACGAGCATCACAAAAATCGACGCTCAAGTCAGAGGTGGCGAAACCC
GACAGGACTATAAAGATACCAGGCGTTTCCCCCTGGAAGCTCCCTCGTGCGCTCTCCTGTTCCGACCCTG
CCGCTTACCGGATACCTGTCCGCCTTTCTCCCTTCGGGAAGCGTGGCGCTTTCTCATAGCTCACGCTGTA
GGTATCTCAGTTCGGTGTAGGTCGTTCGCTCCAAGCTGGGCTGTGTGCACGAACCCCCCGTTCAGCCCGA
CCGCTGCGCCTTATCCGGTAACTATCGTCTTGAGTCCAACCCGGTAAGACACGACTTATCGCCACTGGCA
GCAGCCACTGGTAACAGGATTAGCAGAGCGAGGTATGTAGGCGGTGCTACAGAGTTCTTGAAGTGGTGGC
CTAACTACGGCTACACTAGAAGAACAGTATTTGGTATCTGCGCTCTGCTGAAGCCAGTTACCTTCGGAAA
AAGAGTTGGTAGCTCTTGATCCGGCAAACAAACCACCGCTGGTAGCGGTGGTTTTTTTGTTTGCAAGCAG
CAGATTACGCGCAGAAAAAAAGGATCTCAAGAAGATCCTTTGATCTTTTCTACGGGGTCTGACGCTCAGT
GGAACGAAAACTCACGTTAAGGGATTTTGGTCATGAGATTATCAAAAAGGATCTTCACCTAGATCCTTTT
AAATTAAAAATGAAGTTTTAAATCAATCTAAAGTATATATGAGTAAACTTGGTCTGACAGTTACCAATGC
TTAATCAGTGAGGCACCTATCTCAGCGATCTGTCTATTTCGTTCATCCATAGTTGCCTGACTCCCCGTCG
TGTAGATAACTACGATACGGGAGGGCTTACCATCTGGCCCCAGTGCTGCAATGATACCGCGAGACCCACG
CTCACCGGCTCCAGATTTATCAGCAATAAACCAGCCAGCCGGAAGGGCCGAGCGCAGAAGTGGTCCTGCA
ACTTTATCCGCCTCCATCCAGTCTATTAATTGTTGCCGGGAAGCTAGAGTAAGTAGTTCGCCAGTTAATA
GTTTGCGCAACGTTGTTGCCATTGCTACAGGCATCGTGGTGTCACGCTCGTCGTTTGGTATGGCTTCATT
CAGCTCCGGTTCCCAACGATCAAGGCGAGTTACATGATCCCCCATGTTGTGCAAAAAAGCGGTTAGCTCC
TTCGGTCCTCCGATCGTTGTCAGAAGTAAGTTGGCCGCAGTGTTATCACTCATGGTTATGGCAGCACTGC
ATAATTCTCTTACTGTCATGCCATCCGTAAGATGCTTTTCTGTGACTGGTGAGTACTCAACCAAGTCATT
CTGAGAATAGTGTATGCGGCGACCGAGTTGCTCTTGCCCGGCGTCAATACGGGATAATACCGCGCCACAT
AGCAGAACTTTAAAAGTGCTCATCATTGGAAAACGTTCTTCGGGGCGAAAACTCTCAAGGATCTTACCGC
TGTTGAGATCCAGTTCGATGTAACCCACTCGTGCACCCAACTGATCTTCAGCATCTTTTACTTTCACCAG
CGTTTCTGGGTGAGCAAAAACAGGAAGGCAAAATGCCGCAAAAAAGGGAATAAGGGCGACACGGAAATGT
TGAATACTCATACTCTTCCTTTTTCAATATTATTGAAGCATTTATCAGGGTTATTGTCTCATGAGCGGAT
ACATATTTGAATGTATTTAGAAAAATAAACAAATAGGGGTTCCGCGCACATTTCCCCGAAAAGTGCCACC
TGACGTCTAAGAAACCATTATTATCATGACATTAACCTATAAAAATAGGCGTATCACGAGGCCCTTTCGT
C
Features (pLannotate 1.2.2; 26 found; start..end, strand, type, name):
    137..236     +  misc_feature   bom (fragment): basis of mobility region from pBR322
    242..399     -  CDS            lacZα (fragment): LacZα fragment of β-galactosidase; lacZ fragment
    621..713     +  CDS            NANOGNB (fragment): NANGN_HUMAN - Experimental evidence at transcript level: Swiss-Prot protein existence level 2. From Homo sapiens (Human).
    727..894     -  CDS            C9orf85 (fragment): CI085_HUMAN - Experimental evidence at protein level: Swiss-Prot protein existence level 1. From Homo sapiens (Human).
   1000..2700    +  CDS            PHF1: PHF1_HUMAN - Also known as PCL1. Experimental evidence at protein level: Swiss-Prot protein existence level 1. Polycomb group (PcG) that specifically binds histone H3 trimethylated at 'Lys-36' (H3K36me3) and recruits the PRC2 complex. Involved in DNA damage response and is recruited at double-strand breaks (DSBs). Acts by binding to H3K36me3, a mark for transcriptional activation, and recruiting the PRC2 complex: it is however unclear whether recruitment of the PRC2 complex to H3K36me3 leads to enhance or inhibit H3K27me3 methylation mediated by the PRC2 complex. According to some reports, PRC
   2719..2739    +  CDS            TEV site: tobacco etch virus (TEV) protease recognition and cleavage site
   2752..3639    +  CDS            HaloTag®: modified bacterial dehalogenase that forms covalent bonds with chloroalkane derivatives
   3640..3705    +  CDS            3xFLAG: three tandem FLAG® epitope tags, followed by an enterokinase cleavage site
   4062..4183    +  polyA_signal   SV40 poly(A) signal: SV40 polyadenylation signal
   4184..4305    +  polyA_signal   SV40 poly(A) signal: SV40 polyadenylation signal
   4306..4427    +  polyA_signal   SV40 poly(A) signal: SV40 polyadenylation signal
   4430..4541    +  polyA_signal   bGH poly(A) signal: bovine growth hormone polyadenylation signal
   4644..4677    -  protein_bind   loxP: Cre-mediated recombination occurs in the 8-bp core sequence (GCATACAT). Cre recombinase
   4678..5188    +  promoter       hPGK promoter: human phosphoglycerate kinase 1 promoter
   5198..5596    +  CDS            BSD: blasticidin S deaminase; Aspergillus terreus BSD; confers resistance to blasticidin
   5637..5861    +  polyA_signal   bGH poly(A) signal: bovine growth hormone polyadenylation signal
   5862..5895    -  protein_bind   loxP: Cre-mediated recombination occurs in the 8-bp core sequence (GCATACAT). Cre recombinase
   5984..6271    +  CDS            Phf1 (fragment): PHF1_MOUSE - Also known as Plc1, Tctex-3, Tctex3. Experimental evidence at protein level: Swiss-Prot protein existence level 1. Polycomb group (PcG) that specifically binds histone H3 trimethylated at 'Lys-36' (H3K36me3) and recruits the PRC2 complex. Involved in DNA damage response and is recruited at double-strand breaks (DSBs). Acts by binding to H3K36me3, a mark for transcriptional activation, and recruiting the PRC2 complex: it is however unclear whether recruitment of the PRC2 complex to H3K36me3 leads to enhance or inhibit H3K27me3 methylation mediated by the PRC2 complex. According to
   6694..6710    -  protein_bind   lac operator: The lac repressor binds to the lac operator to inhibit transcription in E. coli. This inhibition can be relieved by adding lactose or isopropyl-β-D-thiogalactopyranoside (IPTG). lac repressor encoded by lacI
   6718..6748    -  promoter       lac promoter: promoter for the E. coli lac operon
   6763..6784    -  protein_bind   CAP binding site: CAP binding activates transcription in the presence of cAMP. E. coli catabolite activator protein
   6797..6889    -  CDS            lacI (fragment): lac repressor; lacI; The lac repressor binds to the lac operator to inhibit transcription in E. coli. This inhibition can be relieved by adding lactose or isopropyl-β-D-thiogalactopyranoside (IPTG).
   7072..7660    -  rep_origin     ori: high-copy-number ColE1/pMB1/pBR322/pUC origin of replication
   7831..8691    -  CDS            AmpR: β-lactamase; bla; confers resistance to ampicillin, carbenicillin, and related antibiotics
   8692..8796    -  promoter       AmpR promoter: bla
   8891..35      +  CDS            rop (fragment) (across the origin): Rop protein, which maintains plasmids at low copy number; rop
