[The description below was written by a language model from this plasmid's Addgene catalogue record and pLannotate feature annotations shown in this document.]
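Description:
pUC19_PHF1_HTC3xF_BSD_donor is a pUC19-based donor plasmid, catalogued as a mammalian expression vector, carrying human PHF1 (also called PCL1), a Polycomb-group protein that binds H3K36me3 and recruits the PRC2 complex. In bacteria it is maintained through the high-copy ColE1/pUC origin and selected with ampicillin via the AmpR β-lactamase gene. Remnants of the pUC19 lacZα/lac promoter region flank the insert.

The payload begins with a full-length PHF1 coding sequence fused at its C terminus to a TEV protease cleavage site, HaloTag and a 3xFLAG epitope. This allows covalent labelling with chloroalkane ligands as well as immunodetection or affinity purification. The fusion is followed by a strong transcription stop made of three tandem SV40 poly(A) signals and a bGH poly(A) signal. No mammalian promoter is annotated upstream of PHF1, which suggests that expression depends on the endogenous promoter after integration. Downstream lies a loxP-flanked selection cassette in which the human PGK promoter drives blasticidin S deaminase with its own bGH poly(A). This permits blasticidin selection of edited cells, and the flanking loxP sites would allow later marker removal by Cre.

The stretches on either side of the cassette probably serve as homology arms. The upstream one carries only short, likely spurious, database matches, while the downstream one contains a fragment matching PHF1 sequence. The record does not explicitly define the arms, the targeting strategy or any nuclease used. The associated work concerns PRC2 subcomplexes in human stem cells and cardiac differentiation, in keeping with a tagged PHF1 knock-in.
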