Addgene plasmid #246394: pUC19_PHF1_HTC3xF_BSD_donor
Purpose: PHF1 donor plasmid with blasticidin resistance
Depositing lab: Yicheng Long. Depositing organization: Cornell University. Publication: Distinct specificity and functions of PRC2 subcomplexes in human stem cells and cardiac differentiation. Much C, Rajkumar SM, Chen L, Cohen JM, Gade AR, Pitt GS, Long Y. Mol Cell. 2025 Aug 7:S1097-2765(25)00615-X. doi: 10.1016/j.molcel.2025.07.014. PubMed 40803325.
Backbone
  Vector backbone: pUC19
  Vector type: Mammalian Expression
  Selectable markers: Blasticidin
Growth in bacteria
  Bacterial resistance: Ampicillin, 100 μg/mL
  Growth temperature: 37°C
  Growth strain: DH5alpha
  Copy number: High Copy
Gene/Insert
  Gene/Insert name: PHF1
  Species: H. sapiens (human)
  Entrez Gene: PHF1 (a.k.a. MTF2L2, PCL1, PHF2, TDRD19C, hPHF1)
  Tag / fusion protein: HaloTag_3XFLAG (C terminal on insert)
  Cloning method: Gibson Cloning
Terms and licenses: Academic/Nonprofit Terms; Industry Terms: Not Available to Industry
How to cite: pUC19_PHF1_HTC3xF_BSD_donor was a gift from Yicheng Long (Addgene plasmid # 246394 ; http://n2t.net/addgene:246394 ; RRID:Addgene_246394)
